Addgene plasmid #64661: 4ROJ
Purpose: Bacterial expression for structure determination; may not be full ORF
Depositing lab: Cheryl Arrowsmith. Depositing organization: University of Toronto.
Backbone
  Vector backbone: pET28-MHL
  Vector type: Bacterial Expression
Growth in bacteria
  Bacterial resistance: Kanamycin, 50 μg/mL
  Growth temperature: 37°C
  Growth strain: DH5alpha
  Copy number: High Copy
Gene/Insert
  Gene/Insert name: VAV2:JMC092-C08:C231327 (alt name: VAV2)
  Species: H. sapiens (human)
  Mutation: See comments
  Entrez Gene: VAV2 (a.k.a. VAV-2)
  Promoter: T7
  Tag / fusion protein: 6xHis (N terminal on backbone)
  Cloning method: Unknown
  Sequencing primers: 5′ T7; 3′ T7 Terminator
Terms and licenses: Academic/Nonprofit Terms; Industry Terms: Not Available to Industry
How to cite: 4ROJ was a gift from Cheryl Arrowsmith (Addgene plasmid # 64661 ; http://n2t.net/addgene:64661 ; RRID:Addgene_64661)
