[The description below was written by a language model from this plasmid's Addgene catalogue record.]
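Description:
4ROJ is a bacterial expression plasmid built on the pET28-MHL backbone and designed to produce a fragment of human VAV2 for structural biology work. It is recorded as a high-copy plasmid selected with kanamycin. No feature table accompanies the record, so the origin of replication and other backbone elements are not itemised.

The insert, listed as VAV2 with an internal clone identifier, is derived from the human VAV2 gene, which encodes a guanine nucleotide exchange factor for Rho-family GTPases. The stated purpose notes that the construct was made for structure determination and may not contain the full open reading frame, so it most likely encodes a truncated region or isolated domain rather than the complete protein. The record does not give the residue boundaries. The mutation field only refers to comments that are not included here, so any sequence differences from the reference are unspecified. Expression is driven by the T7 promoter, which requires a host supplying T7 RNA polymerase, as is standard for pET-type systems. The T7 terminator primer listed for sequencing suggests that a T7 terminator lies downstream of the insert. The backbone contributes an N-terminal 6xHis tag, which allows purification of the recombinant protein by immobilised metal affinity chromatography.

The construct's name has the format of a structure database identifier, which fits its intended use of producing purified VAV2 protein for crystallography or related structural and biophysical studies. The cloning method is recorded as unknown.
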