>Addgene plasmid #64661 | 4ROJ | depositor partial sequence | sequence record 108743 | Insert DNA Sequence
GACTACACTGCATACCCCTGGTTTGCAGGTAACATGGAGAGGCAGCAGACGGACAACCTGCTCAAGTCCC
ACGCCAGCGGGACCTACCTGATCAGGGAGCGGCCTGCCGAGGCTGAGCGCTTTGCAATAAGCATCAAGTT
CAATGATGAGGTGAAGCACATCAAGGTGGTGGAGAAGGACAACTGGATCCACATCACAGAGGCCAAGAAA
TTCGACAGCCTCCTGGAGTTGGTGGAGTACTACCAGTGCCACTCACTGAAGGAGAGCTTCAAGCAGCTGG
ACACCACACTCAAGTACCCCTACAAGTCCCGGGAACGTTCGGCCTCCAGGGCCTCCAGCCGGTCCCCA
