>Addgene plasmid #64661 | 4ROJ | addgene partial sequence | sequence record 111133 | T7 5'-TAATACGACTCACTATAGGG-3'
AGATATACCATGCATCATCATCATCATCACAGCAGCGGCAGAGAAAACTTGTATTTCCAGGGCGACTACA
CTGCATACCCCTGGTTTGCAGGTAACATGGAGAGGCAGCAGACGGACAACCTGCTCAAGTCCCACGCCAG
CGGGACCTACCTGATCAGGGAGCGGCCTGCCGAGGCTGAGCGCTTTGCAATAAGCATCAAGTTCAATGAT
GAGGTGAAGCACATCAAGGTGGTGGAGAAGGACAACTGGATCCACATCACAGAGGCCAAGAAATTCGACA
GCCTCCTGGAGTTGGTGGAGTACTACCAGTGCCACTCACTGAAGGAGAGCTTCAAGCAGCTGGACACCAC
ACTCAAGTACCCCTACAAGTCCCGGGAACGTTCGGCCTCCAGGGCCTCCAGCCGGTCCCCATGATGACGA
AGCTTGCGGCCGCACTCGAGCACCACCACCACCACCACTGAGATCCGGCTGCTAACAAAGCCCGAAAGGA
AGCTGAGTTGGCTGCTGCCACCGCTGAGCAATAACTAGCATAACCCCTTGGGGCCTCTAAACGGGTCTTG
AGGGGTTTTTTGCTG
